>Addgene plasmid #131327 | JARID2-KO-gRNA-2 | depositor partial sequence | sequence record 252115 | gRNA sequence
AGCAAGTGTGAATCTACCAC
