>Addgene plasmid #131327 | JARID2-KO-gRNA-2 | addgene partial sequence | sequence record 273945 | Addgene Partial NGS Result
GGAGAGGTGCGGCGGCAGCCAATCAGAGCGGCGCGCTCCGAAAGTTTCCTTTTATGGCGAGGCGGCGGCG
GCGGCGGCCCTATAAAAAGCGAAGCGCGCGGCGGGCGGGAGTCGCTGCGCGCTGCCTTCGCCCCGTGCCC
CGCTCCGCCGCCGCCTCGCGCCGCCCGCCCCGGCTCTGACTGACCGCGTTACTCCCACAGGTGAGCGGGC
GGGACGGCCCTTCTCCTCCGGGCTGTAATTAGCTGAGCAAGAGGTAAGGGTTTAAGGGATGGTTGGTTGG
TGGGGTATTAATGTTTAATTACCTGGAGCACCTGCCTGAAATCACTTTTTTTCAGGTTGGACCGGTGCCA
CCATGGACTATAAGGACCACGACGGAGACTACAAGGATCATGATATTGATTACAAAGACGATGACGATAA
GATGGCCCCAAAGAAGAAGCGGAAGGTCGGTATCCACGGAGTCCCAGCAGCCGACAAGAAGTACAGCATC
GGCCTGGACATCGGCACCAACTCTGTGGGCTGGGCCGTGATCACCGACGAGTACAAGGTGCCCAGCAAGA
AATTCAAGGTGCTGGGCAACACCGACCGGCACAGCATCAAGAAGAACCTGATCGGAGCCCTGCTGTTCGA
CAGCGGCGAAACAGCCGAGGCCACCCGGCTGAAGAGAACCGCCAGAAGAAGATACACCAGACGGAAGAAC
CGGATCTGCTATCTGCAAGAGATCTTCAGCAACGAGATGGCCAAGGTGGACGACAGCTTCTTCCACAGAC
TGGAAGAGTCCTTCCTGGTGGAAGAGGATAAGAAGCACGAGCGGCACCCCATCTTCGGCAACATCGTGGA
CGAGGTGGCCTACCACGAGAAGTACCCCACCATCTACCACCTGAGAAAGAAACTGGTGGACAGCACCGAC
AAGGCCGACCTGCGGCTGATCTATCTGGCCCTGGCCCACATGATCAAGTTCCGGGGCCACTTCCTGATCG
AGGGCGACCTGAACCCCGACAACAGCGACGTGGACAAGCTGTTCATCCAGCTGGTGCAGACCTACAACCA
GCTGTTCGAGGAAAACCCCATCAACGCCAGCGGCGTGGACGCCAAGGCCATCCTGTCTGCCAGACTGAGC
AAGAGCAGACGGCTGGAAAATCTGATCGCCCAGCTGCCCGGCGAGAAGAAGAATGGCCTGTTCGGAAACC
TGATTGCCCTGAGCCTGGGCCTGACCCCCAACTTCAAGAGCAACTTCGACCTGGCCGAGGATGCCAAACT
GCAGCTGAGCAAGGACACCTACGACGACGACCTGGACAACCTGCTGGCCCAGATCGGCGACCAGTACGCC
GACCTGTTTCTGGCCGCCAAGAACCTGTCCGACGCCATCCTGCTGAGCGACATCCTGAGAGTGAACACCG
AGATCACCAAGGCCCCCCTGAGCGCCTCTATGATCAAGAGATACGACGAGCACCACCAGGACCTGACCCT
GCTGAAAGCTCTCGTGCGGCAGCAGCTGCCTGAGAAGTACAAAGAGATTTTCTTCGACCAGAGCAAGAAC
GGCTACGCCGGCTACATTGACGGCGGAGCCAGCCAGGAAGAGTTCTACAAGTTCATCAAGCCCATCCTGG
AAAAGATGGACGGCACCGAGGAACTGCTCGTGAAGCTGAACAGAGAGGACCTGCTGCGGAAGCAGCGGAC
CTTCGACAACGGCAGCATCCCCCACCAGATCCACCTGGGAGAGCTGCACGCCATTCTGCGGCGGCAGGAA
GATTTTTACCCATTCCTGAAGGACAACCGGGAAAAGATCGAGAAGATCCTGACCTTCCGCATCCCCTACT
ACGTGGGCCCTCTGGCCAGGGGAAACAGCAGATTCGCCTGGATGACCAGAAAGAGCGAGGAAACCATCAC
CCCCTGGAACTTCGAGGAAGTGGTGGACAAGGGCGCTTCCGCCCAGAGCTTCATCGAGCGGATGACCAAC
TTCGATAAGAACCTGCCCAACGAGAAGGTGCTGCCCAAGCACAGCCTGCTGTACGAGTACTTCACCGTGT
ATAACGAGCTGACCAAAGTGAAATACGTGACCGAGGGAATGAGAAAGCCCGCCTTCCTGAGCGGCGAGCA
GAAAAAGGCCATCGTGGACCTGCTGTTCAAGACCAACCGGAAAGTGACCGTGAAGCAGCTGAAAGAGGAC
TACTTCAAGAAAATCGAGTGCTTCGACTCCGTGGAAATCTCCGGCGTGGAAGATCGGTTCAACGCCTCCC
TGGGCACATACCACGATCTGCTGAAAATTATCAAGGACAAGGACTTCCTGGACAATGAGGAAAACGAGGA
CATTCTGGAAGATATCGTGCTGACCCTGACACTGTTTGAGGACAGAGAGATGATCGAGGAACGGCTGAAA
ACCTATGCCCACCTGTTCGACGACAAAGTGATGAAGCAGCTGAAGCGGCGGAGATACACCGGCTGGGGCA
GGCTGAGCCGGAAGCTGATCAACGGCATCCGGGACAAGCAGTCCGGCAAGACAATCCTGGATTTCCTGAA
GTCCGACGGCTTCGCCAACAGAAACTTCATGCAGCTGATCCACGACGACAGCCTGACCTTTAAAGAGGAC
ATCCAGAAAGCCCAGGTGTCCGGCCAGGGCGATAGCCTGCACGAGCACATTGCCAATCTGGCCGGCAGCC
CCGCCATTAAGAAGGGCATCCTGCAGACAGTGAAGGTGGTGGACGAGCTCGTGAAAGTGATGGGCCGGCA
CAAGCCCGAGAACATCGTGATCGAAATGGCCAGAGAGAACCAGACCACCCAGAAGGGACAGAAGAACAGC
CGCGAGAGAATGAAGCGGATCGAAGAGGGCATCAAAGAGCTGGGCAGCCAGATCCTGAAAGAACACCCCG
TGGAAAACACCCAGCTGCAGAACGAGAAGCTGTACCTGTACTACCTGCAGAATGGGCGGGATATGTACGT
GGACCAGGAACTGGACATCAACCGGCTGTCCGACTACGATGTGGACCATATCGTGCCTCAGAGCTTTCTG
AAGGACGACTCCATCGACAACAAGGTGCTGACCAGAAGCGACAAGAACCGGGGCAAGAGCGACAACGTGC
CCTCCGAAGAGGTCGTGAAGAAGATGAAGAACTACTGGCGGCAGCTGCTGAACGCCAAGCTGATTACCCA
GAGAAAGTTCGACAATCTGACCAAGGCCGAGAGAGGCGGCCTGAGCGAACTGGATAAGGCCGGCTTCATC
AAGAGACAGCTGGTGGAAACCCGGCAGATCACAAAGCACGTGGCACAGATCCTGGACTCCCGGATGAACA
CTAAGTACGACGAGAATGACAAGCTGATCCGGGAAGTGAAAGTGATCACCCTGAAGTCCAAGCTGGTGTC
CGATTTCCGGAAGGATTTCCAGTTTTACAAAGTGCGCGAGATCAACAACTACCACCACGCCCACGACGCC
TACCTGAACGCCGTCGTGGGAACCGCCCTGATCAAAAAGTACCCTAAGCTGGAAAGCGAGTTCGTGTACG
GCGACTACAAGGTGTACGACGTGCGGAAGATGATCGCCAAGAGCGAGCAGGAAATCGGCAAGGCTACCGC
CAAGTACTTCTTCTACAGCAACATCATGAACTTTTTCAAGACCGAGATTACCCTGGCCAACGGCGAGATC
CGGAAGCGGCCTCTGATCGAGACAAACGGCGAAACCGGGGAGATCGTGTGGGATAAGGGCCGGGATTTTG
CCACCGTGCGGAAAGTGCTGAGCATGCCCCAAGTGAATATCGTGAAAAAGACCGAGGTGCAGACAGGCGG
CTTCAGCAAAGAGTCTATCCTGCCCAAGAGGAACAGCGATAAGCTGATCGCCAGAAAGAAGGACTGGGAC
CCTAAGAAGTACGGCGGCTTCGACAGCCCCACCGTGGCCTATTCTGTGCTGGTGGTGGCCAAAGTGGAAA
AGGGCAAGTCCAAGAAACTGAAGAGTGTGAAAGAGCTGCTGGGGATCACCATCATGGAAAGAAGCAGCTT
CGAGAAGAATCCCATCGACTTTCTGGAAGCCAAGGGCTACAAAGAAGTGAAAAAGGACCTGATCATCAAG
CTGCCTAAGTACTCCCTGTTCGAGCTGGAAAACGGCCGGAAGAGAATGCTGGCCTCTGCCGGCGAACTGC
AGAAGGGAAACGAACTGGCCCTGCCCTCCAAATATGTGAACTTCCTGTACCTGGCCAGCCACTATGAGAA
GCTGAAGGGCTCCCCCGAGGATAATGAGCAGAAACAGCTGTTTGTGGAACAGCACAAGCACTACCTGGAC
GAGATCATCGAGCAGATCAGCGAGTTCTCCAAGAGAGTGATCCTGGCCGACGCTAATCTGGACAAAGTGC
TGTCCGCCTACAACAAGCACCGGGATAAGCCCATCAGAGAGCAGGCCGAGAATATCATCCACCTGTTTAC
CCTGACCAATCTGGGAGCCCCTGCCGCCTTCAAGTACTTTGACACCACCATCGACCGGAAGAGGTACACC
AGCACCAAAGAGGTGCTGGACGCCACCCTGATCCACCAGAGCATCACCGGCCTGTACGAGACACGGATCG
ACCTGTCTCAGCTGGGAGGCGACAAAAGGCCGGCGGCCACGAAAAAGGCCGGCCAGGCAAAAAAGAAAAA
GGAATTCGGCAGTGGAGAGGGCAGAGGAAGTCTGCTAACATGCGGTGACGTCGAGGAGAATCCTGGCCCA
GTGAGCAAGGGCGAGGAGCTGTTCACCGGGGTGGTGCCCATCCTGGTCGAGCTGGACGGCGACGTAAACG
GCCACAAGTTCAGCGTGTCCGGCGAGGGCGAGGGCGATGCCACCTACGGCAAGCTGACCCTGAAGTTCAT
CTGCACCACCGGCAAGCTGCCCGTGCCCTGGCCCACCCTCGTGACCACCCTGACCTACGGCGTGCAGTGC
TTCAGCCGCTACCCCGACCACATGAAGCAGCACGACTTCTTCAAGTCCGCCATGCCCGAAGGCTACGTCC
AGGAGCGCACCATCTTCTTCAAGGACGACGGCAACTACAAGACCCGCGCCGAGGTGAAGTTCGAGGGCGA
CACCCTGGTGAACCGCATCGAGCTGAAGGGCATCGACTTCAAGGAGGACGGCAACATCCTGGGGCACAAG
CTGGAGTACAACTACAACAGCCACAACGTCTATATCATGGCCGACAAGCAGAAGAACGGCATCAAGGTGA
ACTTCAAGATCCGCCACAACATCGAGGACGGCAGCGTGCAGCTCGCCGACCACTACCAGCAGAACACCCC
CATCGGCGACGGCCCCGTGCTGCTGCCCGACAACCACTACCTGAGCACCCAGTCCGCCCTGAGCAAAGAC
CCCAACGAGAAGCGCGATCACATGGTCCTGCTGGAGTTCGTGACCGCCGCCGGGATCACTCTCGGCATGG
ACGAGCTGTACAAGGAATTCTAACTAGAGCTCGCTGATCAGCCTCGACTGTGCCTTCTAGTTGCCAGCCA
TCTGTTGTTTGCCCCTCCCCCGTGCCTTCCTTGACCCTGGAAGGTGCCACTCCCACTGTCCTTTCCTAAT
AAAATGAGGAAATTGCATCGCATTGTCTGAGTAGGTGTCATTCTATTCTGGGGGGTGGGGTGGGGCAGGA
CAGCAAGGGGGAGGATTGGGAAGAGAATAGCAGGCATGCTGGGGAGCGGCCGCAGGAACCCCTAGTGATG
GAGTTGGCCACTCCCTCTCTGCGCGCTCGCTCGCTCACTGAGGCCGGGCGACCAAAGGTCGCCCGACGCC
CGGGCTTTGCCCGGGCGGCCTCAGTGAGCGAGCGAGCGCGCAGCTGCCTGCAGGGGCGCCTGATGCGGTA
TTTTCTCCTTACGCATCTGTGCGGTATTTCACACCGCATA
[95 nt withheld, positions 5851-5945]
T
[46 nt withheld, positions 5947-5992]
C
[141 nt withheld, positions 5994-6134]
CCTTTGACGTTGGAGTCCACGTTCTTT
[37 nt withheld, positions 6162-6198]
ACTCTATCTCGGGCTATTCTTTTGATTTATAAGGGATTTTGCCGATTTCGGTCTATTGGTTAAAAAATGA
GCTGATTTAACAAAAATTTAACGCGAATTTTAACAAAATATTAACGTTTACAATTTTATGGTGCACTCTC
AGTACAATCTGCTCTGATGCCGCATAGTTAAGCCAGCCCCGACACCCGCCAACACCCGCTGACGCGCCCT
GACGGGCTTGTCTGCTCCCGGCATCCGCTTACAGACAAGCTGTGACCGTCTCCGGGAGCTGCATGTGTCA
GAGGTTTTCACCGTCATCACCGAAACGCGCGAGACGAAAGGGCCTCGTGATACGCCTATTTTTATAGGTT
AATGTCATGATAATAATGGTTTCTTAGACGTCAGGTGGCACTTTTCGGGGAAATGTGCGCGGAACCCCTA
TTTGTTTATTTTTCTAAATACATTCAAATATGTATCCGCTCATGAGACAATAACCCTGATAAATGCTTCA
ATAATATTGAAAAAGGAAGAGTATGAGTATTCAACATTTCCGTGTCGCCCTTATTCCCTTTTTTGCGGCA
TTTTGCCTTCCTGTTTTTGCTCACCCAGAAACGCTGGTGAAAGTAAAAGATGCTGAAGATCAGTTGGGTG
CACGAGTGGGTTACATCGAACTGGATCTCAACAGCGGTAAGATCCTTGAGAGTTTTCGCCCCGAAGAACG
TTTTCCAATGATGAGCACTTTTAAAGTTCTGCTATGTGGCGCGGTATTATCCCGTATTGACGCCGGGCAA
GAGCAACTCGGTCGCCGCATACACTATTCTCAGAATGACTTGGTTGAGTACTCACCAGTCACAGAAAAGC
ATCTTACGGATGGCATGACAGTAAGAGAATTATGCAGTGCTGCCATAACCATGAGTGATAACACTGCGGC
CAACTTACTTCTGACAACGATCGGAGGACCGAAGGAGCTAACCGCTTTTTTGCACAACATGGGGGATCAT
GTAACTCGCCTTGATCGTTGGGAACCGGAGCTGAATGAAGCCATACCAAACGACGAGCGTGACACCACGA
TGCCTGTAGCAATGGCAACAACGTTGCGCAAACTATTAACTGGCGAACTACTTACTCTAGCTTCCCGGCA
ACAATTAATAGACTGGATGGAGGCGGATAAAGTTGCAGGACCACTTCTGCGCTCGGCCCTTCCGGCTGGC
TGGTTTATTGCTGATAAATCTGGAGCCGGTGAGCGTGGAAGCCGCGGTATCATTGCAGCACTGGGGCCAG
ATGGTAAGCCCTCCCGTATCGTAGTTATCTACACGACGGGGAGTCAGGCAACTATGGATGAACGAAATAG
ACAGATCGCTGAGATAGGTGCCTCACTGATTAAGCATTGGTAACTGTCAGACCAAGTTTACTCATATATA
CTTTAGATTGATTTAAAACTTCATTTTTAATTTAAAAGGATCTAGGTGAAGATCCTTTTTGATAATCTCA
TGACCAAAATCCCTTAACGTGAGTTTTCGTTCCACTGAGCGTCAGACCCCGTAGAAAAGATCAAAGGATC
TTCTTGAGATCCTTTTTTTCTGCGCGTAATCTGCTGCTTGCAAACAAAAAAACCACCGCTACCAGCGGTG
GTTTGTTTGCCGGATCAAGAGCTACCAACTCTTTTTCCGAAGGTAACTGGCTTCAGCAGAGCGCAGATAC
CAAATACTGTTCTTCTAGTGTAGCCGTAGTTAGGCCACCACTTCAAGAACTCTGTAGCACCGCCTACATA
CCTCGCTCTGCTAATCCTGTTACCAGTGGCTGCTGCCAGTGGCGATAAGTCGTGTCTTACCGGGTTGGAC
TCAAGACGATAGTTACCGGATAAGGCGCAGCGGTCGGGCTGAACGGGGGGTTCGTGCACACAGCCCAGCT
TGGAGCGAACGACCTACACCGAACTGAGATACCTACAGCGTGAGCTATGAGAAAGCGCCACGCTTCCCGA
AGGGAGAAAGGCGGACAGGTATCCGGTAAGCGGCAGGGTCGGAACAGGAGAGCGCACGAGGGAGCTTCCA
GGGGGAAACGCCTGGTATCTTTATAGTCCTGTCGGGTTTCGCCACCTCTGACTTGAGCGTCGATTTTTGT
GATGCTCGTCAGGGGGGCGGAGCCTATGGAAAAACGCCAGCAACGCGGCCTTTTTACGGTTCCTGGCCTT
TTGCTGGCCTTTTGCTCACATGTGAGGGCCTATTTCCCATGATTCCTTCATATTTGCATATACGATACAA
GGCTGTTAGAGAGATAATTGGAATTAATTTGACTGTAAACACAAAGATATTAGTACAAAATACGTGACGT
AGAAAGTAATAATTTCTTGGGTAGTTTGCAGTTTTAAAATTATGTTTTAAAATGGACTATCATATGCTTA
CCGTAACTTGAAAGTATTTCGATTTCTTGGCTTTATATATCTTGTGGAAAGGACGAAACACCGAGCAAGT
GTGAATCTACCACGTTTTAGAGCTAGAAATAGCAAGTTAAAATAAGGCTAGTCCGTTATCAACTTGAAAA
AGTGGCACCGAGTCGGTGCTTTTTTGTTTTAGAGCTAGAAATAGCAAGTTAAAATAAGGCTAGTCCGTTT
TTAGCGCGTGCGCCAATTCTGCAGACAAATGGCTCTAGAGGTACCCGTTACATAACTTACGGTAAATGGC
CCGCCTGGCTGACCGCCCAACGACCCCCGCCCATTGACGTCAATAGTAACGCCAATAGGGACTTTCCATT
GACGTCAATGGGTGGAGTATTTACGGTAAACTGCCCACTTGGCAGTACATCAAGTGTATCATATGCCAAG
TACGCCCCCTATTGACGTCAATGACGGTAAATGGCCCGCCTGGCATTGTGCCCAGTACATGACCTTATGG
GACTTTCCTACTTGGCAGTACATCTACGTATTAGTCATCGCTATTACCATGGTCGAGGTGAGCCCCACGT
TCTGCTTCACTCTCCCCATCTCCCCCCCCTCCCCACCCCCAATTTTGTATTTATTTATTTTTTAATTATT
TTGTGCAGCGATGGGGGCGGGGGGGGGG
