[The description below was written by a language model from this plasmid's Addgene catalogue record.]
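Description:
JARID2-KO-gRNA-2 is a mammalian CRISPR expression plasmid built on the pSpCas9(BB)-2A-GFP (PX458) backbone, giving a total size of about 9.3 kb. It is maintained in E. coli as a high-copy plasmid under ampicillin selection. The insert is a 20-bp guide (spacer) sequence targeting the mouse Jarid2 gene. It was placed in the backbone's guide-cloning site by restriction cloning with BbsI, and both BbsI sites were destroyed in the process. No feature table accompanies the record, so individual elements are not annotated. PX458 is known as an all-in-one design in which a U6 Pol III promoter drives the guide fused to the sgRNA scaffold. A separate Pol II cassette expresses Streptococcus pyogenes Cas9 linked through a 2A self-cleaving peptide to GFP.

Because Cas9, the guide RNA and a fluorescent reporter all come from one plasmid, transfected cells make every component needed for targeted cleavage. They can also be identified or sorted by GFP fluorescence, as the backbone carries no mammalian drug-selection marker. The stated purpose is knockout of JARID2, and the plasmid is meant to be used together with its companion, JARID2-KO-gRNA-1. Paired guides are commonly used to cut at two positions in a locus and delete the sequence between them, but the record does not give the target sites or the expected deletion. JARID2 is an accessory factor of Polycomb repressive complex 2, and the associated publication concerns how PRC2-mediated repressive chromatin domains form. This fits use of the plasmid to generate Jarid2-deficient mouse cells for that kind of study.
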