Addgene plasmid #131327: JARID2-KO-gRNA-2
Purpose: gRNA to knockout JARID2. Use with JARID2-KO-gRNA-1
Depositing lab: Danny Reinberg. Depositing organization: NYU Grossman School of Medicine. Publication: Capturing the Onset of PRC2-Mediated Repressive Domain Formation. Oksuz O, Narendra V, Lee CH, Descostes N, LeRoy G, Raviram R, Blumenberg L, Karch K, Rocha PP, Garcia BA, Skok JA, Reinberg D. Mol Cell. 2018 Jun 21;70(6):1149-1162.e5. doi: 10.1016/j.molcel.2018.05.023. PubMed 29932905.
Backbone
  Vector backbone: pSpCas9(BB)-2A-GFP (PX458)
  Backbone manufacturer: Feng Zhang (Addgene plasmid # 48138)
  Backbone size w/o insert (bp): 9300
  Total vector size (bp): 9320
  Vector type: Mammalian Expression, CRISPR
Growth in bacteria
  Bacterial resistance: Ampicillin, 100 μg/mL
  Growth temperature: 37°C
  Growth strain: DH5alpha
  Copy number: High Copy
Gene/Insert
  Gene/Insert name: JARID2-KO-gRNA-2
  Species: M. musculus (mouse)
  Insert size (bp): 20
  Cloning method: Restriction Enzyme; 5′ cloning site BbsI (destroyed during cloning) (destroyed during cloning); 3′ cloning site BbsI (destroyed during cloning) (destroyed during cloning)
  Sequencing primers: 5′ TTTATGGCGAGGCGGCGG
Terms and licenses: Academic/Nonprofit Terms; Industry Terms: Not Available to Industry
How to cite: JARID2-KO-gRNA-2 was a gift from Danny Reinberg (Addgene plasmid # 131327 ; http://n2t.net/addgene:131327 ; RRID:Addgene_131327)
